>Addgene plasmid #78808 | pcDNA3-HA-RIPK3 K89R | addgene full sequence | sequence record 149232 | Addgene assembled sequence
GACGGATCGGGAGATCTCCCGATCCCCTATGGTCGACTCTCAGTACAATCTGCTCTGATGCCGCATAGTT
AAGCCAGTATCTGCTCCCTGCTTGTGTGTTGGAGGTCGCTGAGTAGTGCGCGAGCAAAATTTAAGCTACA
ACAAGGCAAGGCTTGACCGACAATTGCATGAAGAATCTGCTTAGGGTTAGGCGTTTTGCGCTGCTTCGCG
ATGTACGGGCCAGATATACGCGTTGACATTGATTATTGACTAGTTATTAATAGTAATCAATTACGGGGTC
ATTAGTTCATAGCCCATATATGGAGTTCCGCGTTACATAACTTACGGTAAATGGCCCGCCTGGCTGACCG
CCCAACGACCCCCGCCCATTGACGTCAATAATGACGTATGTTCCCATAGTAACGCCAATAGGGACTTTCC
ATTGACGTCAATGGGTGGACTATTTACGGTAAACTGCCCACTTGGCAGTACATCAAGTGTATCATATGCC
AAGTACGCCCCCTATTGACGTCAATGACGGTAAATGGCCCGCCTGGCATTATGCCCAGTACATGACCTTA
TGGGACTTTCCTACTTGGCAGTACATCTACGTATTAGTCATCGCTATTACCATGGTGATGCGGTTTTGGC
AGTACATCAATGGGCGTGGATAGCGGTTTGACTCACGGGGATTTCCAAGTCTCCACCCCATTGACGTCAA
TGGGAGTTTGTTTTGGCACCAAAATCAACGGGACTTTCCAAAATGTCGTAACAACTCCGCCCCATTGACG
CAAATGGGCGGTAGGCGTGTACGGTGGGAGGTCTATATAAGCAGAGCTCTCTGGCTAACTAGAGAACCCA
CTGCTTACTGGCTTATCGAAATTAATACGACTCACTATAGGGAGACCCAAGCTTGGTACCATGGCCTCCT
ACCCTTATGATGTGCCAGATTATGCCTCTCCCGAATTCTGCAGATATCCATCACACTGGCGGCCGCTCGA
GATGTCGTGCGTCAAGTTATGGCCCAGCGGTGCCCCCGCCCCCTTGGTGTCCATCGAGGAACTGGAGAAC
CAGGAGCTCGTCGGCAAAGGCGGGTTCGGCACAGTGTTCCGGGCGCAACATAGGAAGTGGGGCTACGATG
TGGCGGTCAAGATCGTAAACTCGAAGGCGATATCCAGGGAGGTCAAGGCCATGGCAAGTCTGGATAACGA
ATTCGTGCTGCGCCTAGAAGGGGTTATCGAGAAGGTGAACTGGGACCAAGATCCCCGGCCGGCTCTGGTG
ACTAAATTCATGGAGAACGGCTCCTTGTCGGGGCTGCTGCAGTCCCAGTGCCCTCGGCCCTGGCCGCTCC
TTTGCCGCCTGCTGAAAGAAGTGGTGCTTGGGATGTTTTACCTGCACGACCAGAACCCGGTGCTCCTGCA
CCGGGACCTCAAGCCATCCAACGTCCTGCTGGACCCAGAGCTGCACGTCAAGCTGGCAGATTTTGGCCTG
TCCACATTTCAGGGAGGCTCACAGTCAGGGACAGGGTCCGGGGAGCCAGGGGGCACCCTGGGCTACTTGG
CCCCAGAACTGTTTGTTAACGTAAACCGGAAGGCCTCCACAGCCAGTGACGTCTACAGCTTCGGGATCCT
AATGTGGGCAGTGCTTGCTGGAAGAGAAGTTGAGTTGCCAACCGAACCATCACTCGTGTACGAAGCAGTG
TGCAACAGGCAGAACCGGCCTTCATTGGCTGAGCTGCCCCAAGCCGGGCCTGAGACTCCCGGCTTAGAAG
GACTGAAGGAGCTAATGCAGCTCTGCTGGAGCAGTGAGCCCAAGGACAGACCCTCCTTCCAGGAATGCCT
ACCAAAAACTGATGAAGTCTTCCAGATGGTGGAGAACAATATGAATGCTGCTGTCTCCACGGTAAAGGAT
TTCCTGTCTCAGCTCAGGAGCAGCAATAGGAGATTTTCTATCCCAGAGTCAGGCCAAGGAGGGACAGAAA
TGGATGGCTTTAGGAGAACCATAGAAAACCAGCACTCTCGTAATGATGTCATGGTTTCTGAGTGGCTAAA
CAAACTGAATCTAGAGGAGCCTCCCAGCTCTGTTCCTAAAAAATGCCCGAGCCTTACCAAGAGGAGCAGG
GCACAAGAGGAGCAGGTTCCACAAGCCTGGACAGCAGGCACATCTTCAGATTCGATGGCCCAACCTCCCC
AGACTCCAGAGACCTCAACTTTCAGAAACCAGATGCCCAGCCCTACCTCAACTGGAACACCAAGTCCTGG
ACCCCGAGGGAATCAGGGGGCTGAGAGACAAGGCATGAACTGGTCCTGCAGGACCCCGGAGCCAAATCCA
GTAACAGGGCGACCGCTCGTTAACATATACAACTGCTCTGGGGTGCAAGTTGGAGACAACAACTACTTGA
CTATGCAACAGACAACTGCCTTGCCCACATGGGGCTTGGCACCTTCGGGCAAGGGGAGGGGCTTGCAGCA
CCCCCCACCAGTAGGTTCGCAAGAAGGCCCTAAAGATCCTGAAGCCTGGAGCAGGCCACAGGGTTGGTAT
AATCATAGCGGGAAATAAGGGCCCTATTCTATAGTGTCACCTAAATGCTAGAGCTCGCTGATCAGCCTCG
ACTGTGCCTTCTAGTTGCCAGCCATCTGTTGTTTGCCCCTCCCCCGTGCCTTCCTTGACCCTGGAAGGTG
CCACTCCCACTGTCCTTTCCTAATAAAATGAGGAAATTGCATCGCATTGTCTGAGTAGGTGTCATTCTAT
TCTGGGGGGTGGGGTGGGGCAGGACAGCAAGGGGGAGGATTGGGAAGACAATAGCAGGCATGCTGGGGAT
GCGGTGGGCTCTATGGCTTCTGAGGCGGAAAGAACCAGCTGGGGCTCTAGGGGGTATCCCC
[124 nt withheld, positions 2862-2985]
C
[32 nt withheld, positions 2987-3018]
CA
[57 nt withheld, positions 3021-3077]
A
[49 nt withheld, positions 3079-3127]
CCTTTGACGTTGGAGTCCACGTTCTTT
[37 nt withheld, positions 3155-3191]
ACCCTATCTCGGTCTATTCTTTTGATTTATAAGGGATTTTGGGGATTTCGGCCTATTGGTTAAAAAATGA
GCTGATTTAACAAAAATTTAACGCGAATTAATTCTGTGGAATGTGTGTCAGTTAGGGTGTGGAAAGTCCC
CAGGCTCCCCAGGCAGGCAGAAGTATGCAAAGCATGCATCTCAATTAGTCAGCAACCAGGTGTGGAAAGT
CCCCAGGCTCCCCAGCAGGCAGAAGTATGCAAAGCATGCATCTCAATTAGTCAGCAACCATAGTCCCGCC
CCTAACTCCGCCCATCCCGCCCCTAACTCCGCCCAGTTCCGCCCATTCTCCGCCCCATGGCTGACTAATT
TTTTTTATTTATGCAGAGGCCGAGGCCGCCTCTGCCTCTGAGCTATTCCAGAAGTAGTGAGGAGGCTTTT
TTGGAGGCCTAGGCTTTTGCAAAAAGCTCCCGGGAGCTTGTATATCCATTTTCGGATCTGATCAAGAGAC
AGGATGAGGATCGTTTCGCATGATTGAACAAGATGGATTGCACGCAGGTTCTCCGGCCGCTTGGGTGGAG
AGGCTATTCGGCTATGACTGGGCACAACAGACAATCGGCTGCTCTGATGCCGCCGTGTTCCGGCTGTCAG
CGCAGGGGCGCCCGGTTCTTTTTGTCAAGACCGACCTGTCCGGTGCCCTGAATGAACTGCAGGACGAGGC
AGCGCGGCTATCGTGGCTGGCCACGACGGGCGTTCCTTGCGCAGCTGTGCTCGACGTTGTCACTGAAGCG
GGAAGGGACTGGCTGCTATTGGGCGAAGTGCCGGGGCAGGATCTCCTGTCATCTCACCTTGCTCCTGCCG
AGAAAGTATCCATCATGGCTGATGCAATGCGGCGGCTGCATACGCTTGATCCGGCTACCTGCCCATTCGA
CCACCAAGCGAAACATCGCATCGAGCGAGCACGTACTCGGATGGAAGCCGGTCTTGTCGATCAGGATGAT
CTGGACGAAGAGCATCAGGGGCTCGCGCCAGCCGAACTGTTCGCCAGGCTCAAGGCGCGCATGCCCGACG
GCGAGGATCTCGTCGTGACCCATGGCGATGCCTGCTTGCCGAATATCATGGTGGAAAATGGCCGCTTTTC
TGGATTCATCGACTGTGGCCGGCTGGGTGTGGCGGACCGCTATCAGGACATAGCGTTGGCTACCCGTGAT
ATTGCTGAAGAGCTTGGCGGCGAATGGGCTGACCGCTTCCTCGTGCTTTACGGTATCGCCGCTCCCGATT
CGCAGCGCATCGCCTTCTATCGCCTTCTTGACGAGTTCTTCTGAGCGGGACTCTGGGGTTCGAAATGACC
GACCAAGCGACGCCCAACCTGCCATCACGAGATTTCGATTCCACCGCCGCCTTCTATGAAAGGTTGGGCT
TCGGAATCGTTTTCCGGGACGCCGGCTGGATGATCCTCCAGCGCGGGGATCTCATGCTGGAGTTCTTCGC
CCACCCCAACTTGTTTATTGCAGCTTATAATGGTTACAAATAAAGCAATAGCATCACAAATTTCACAAAT
AAAGCATTTTTTTCACTGCATTCTAGTTGTGGTTTGTCCAAACTCATCAATGTATCTTATCATGTCTGTA
TACCGTCGACCTCTAGCTAGAGCTTGGCGTAATCATGGTCATAGCTGTTTCCTGTGTGAAATTGTTATCC
GCTCACAATTCCACACAACATACGAGCCGGAAGCATAAAGTGTAAAGCCTGGGGTGCCTAATGAGTGAGC
TAACTCACATTAATTGCGTTGCGCTCACTGCCCGCTTTCCAGTCGGGAAACCTGTCGTGCCAGCTGCATT
AATGAATCGGCCAACGCGCGGGGAGAGGCGGTTTGCGTATTGGGCGCTCTTCCGCTTCCTCGCTCACTGA
CTCGCTGCGCTCGGTCGTTCGGCTGCGGCGAGCGGTATCAGCTCACTCAAAGGCGGTAATACGGTTATCC
ACAGAATCAGGGGATAACGCAGGAAAGAACATGTGAGCAAAAGGCCAGCAAAAGGCCAGGAACCGTAAAA
AGGCCGCGTTGCTGGCGTTTTTCCATAGGCTCCGCCCCCCTGACGAGCATCACAAAAATCGACGCTCAAG
TCAGAGGTGGCGAAACCCGACAGGACTATAAAGATACCAGGCGTTTCCCCCTGGAAGCTCCCTCGTGCGC
TCTCCTGTTCCGACCCTGCCGCTTACCGGATACCTGTCCGCCTTTCTCCCTTCGGGAAGCGTGGCGCTTT
CTCAATGCTCACGCTGTAGGTATCTCAGTTCGGTGTAGGTCGTTCGCTCCAAGCTGGGCTGTGTGCACGA
ACCCCCCGTTCAGCCCGACCGCTGCGCCTTATCCGGTAACTATCGTCTTGAGTCCAACCCGGTAAGACAC
GACTTATCGCCACTGGCAGCAGCCACTGGTAACAGGATTAGCAGAGCGAGGTATGTAGGCGGTGCTACAG
AGTTCTTGAAGTGGTGGCCTAACTACGGCTACACTAGAAGGACAGTATTTGGTATCTGCGCTCTGCTGAA
GCCAGTTACCTTCGGAAAAAGAGTTGGTAGCTCTTGATCCGGCAAACAAACCACCGCTGGTAGCGGTGGT
TTTTTTGTTTGCAAGCAGCAGATTACGCGCAGAAAAAAAGGATCTCAAGAAGATCCTTTGATCTTTTCTA
CGGGGTCTGACGCTCAGTGGAACGAAAACTCACGTTAAGGGATTTTGGTCATGAGATTATCAAAAAGGAT
CTTCACCTAGATCCTTTTAAATTAAAAATGAAGTTTTAAATCAATCTAAAGTATATATGAGTAAACTTGG
TCTGACAGTTACCAATGCTTAATCAGTGAGGCACCTATCTCAGCGATCTGTCTATTTCGTTCATCCATAG
TTGCCTGACTCCCCGTCGTGTAGATAACTACGATACGGGAGGGCTTACCATCTGGCCCCAGTGCTGCAAT
GATACCGCGAGACCCACGCTCACCGGCTCCAGATTTATCAGCAATAAACCAGCCAGCCGGAAGGGCCGAG
CGCAGAAGTGGTCCTGCAACTTTATCCGCCTCCATCCAGTCTATTAATTGTTGCCGGGAAGCTAGAGTAA
GTAGTTCGCCAGTTAATAGTTTGCGCAACGTTGTTGCCATTGCTACAGGCATCGTGGTGTCACGCTCGTC
GTTTGGTATGGCTTCATTCAGCTCCGGTTCCCAACGATCAAGGCGAGTTACATGATCCCCCATGTTGTGC
AAAAAAGCGGTTAGCTCCTTCGGTCCTCCGATCGTTGTCAGAAGTAAGTTGGCCGCAGTGTTATCACTCA
TGGTTATGGCAGCACTGCATAATTCTCTTACTGTCATGCCATCCGTAAGATGCTTTTCTGTGACTGGTGA
GTACTCAACCAAGTCATTCTGAGAATAGTGTATGCGGCGACCGAGTTGCTCTTGCCCGGCGTCAATACGG
GATAATACCGCGCCACATAGCAGAACTTTAAAAGTGCTCATCATTGGAAAACGTTCTTCGGGGCGAAAAC
TCTCAAGGATCTTACCGCTGTTGAGATCCAGTTCGATGTAACCCACTCGTGCACCCAACTGATCTTCAGC
ATCTTTTACTTTCACCAGCGTTTCTGGGTGAGCAAAAACAGGAAGGCAAAATGCCGCAAAAAAGGGAATA
AGGGCGACACGGAAATGTTGAATACTCATACTCTTCCTTTTTCAATATTATTGAAGCATTTATCAGGGTT
ATTGTCTCATGAGCGGATACATATTTGAATGTATTTAGAAAAATAAACAAATAGGGGTTCCGCGCACATT
TCCCCGAAAAGTGCCACCTGACGTC
Features (pLannotate 1.2.2; 21 found; start..end, strand, type, name):
     36..80      -  misc_feature   bom (fragment): basis of mobility region from pBR322
    235..614     +  enhancer       CMV enhancer: human cytomegalovirus immediate early enhancer
    615..818     +  promoter       CMV promoter: human cytomegalovirus (CMV) immediate early promoter
    814..847     +  LTR            5' LTR (truncated) (fragment): truncated 5' long terminal repeat (LTR) from HIV-1
    863..881     +  promoter       T7 promoter: promoter for bacteriophage T7 RNA polymerase
    982..2535    +  CDS            RIPK3: RIPK3_HUMAN - Also known as RIP3 From Homo sapiens (Human).
   2548..2566    -  promoter       SP6 promoter: promoter for bacteriophage SP6 RNA polymerase
   2592..2816    +  polyA_signal   bGH poly(A) signal: bovine growth hormone polyadenylation signal
   2820..2841    +  promoter       SV40 promoter (fragment): SV40 enhancer and early promoter
   2862..3290    +  rep_origin     f1 ori (sequence partly withheld): f1 bacteriophage origin of replication; arrow indicates direction of (+) strand synthesis
   3304..3634    +  promoter       SV40 promoter: SV40 enhancer and early promoter
   3701..4492    +  CDS            neo: KKA2_KLEPN - Also known as kan, nptII. Experimental evidence at protein level: Swiss-Prot protein existence level 1. Resistance to kanamycin, neomycin, paromomycin, ribostamycin, butirosin and gentamicin B. From Klebsiella pneumoniae.
   4516..4674    +  CDS            ble (fragment): BLE_KLEPN - Experimental evidence at protein level: Swiss-Prot protein existence level 1. Binding protein with a strong affinity to the bleomycin family of antibiotics. Binds to CL990; an antimitotic-antibiotic compound. From Klebsiella pneumoniae.
   4669..4790    +  polyA_signal   SV40 poly(A) signal: SV40 polyadenylation signal
   4863..4879    -  protein_bind   lac operator: The lac repressor binds to the lac operator to inhibit transcription in E. coli. This inhibition can be relieved by adding lactose or isopropyl-β-D-thiogalactopyranoside (IPTG). lac repressor encoded by lacI
   4887..4917    -  promoter       lac promoter: promoter for the E. coli lac operon
   4932..4953    -  protein_bind   CAP binding site: CAP binding activates transcription in the presence of cAMP. E. coli catabolite activator protein
   4966..5058    -  CDS            lacI (fragment): lac repressor; lacI; The lac repressor binds to the lac operator to inhibit transcription in E. coli. This inhibition can be relieved by adding lactose or isopropyl-β-D-thiogalactopyranoside (IPTG).
   5241..5829    -  rep_origin     ori: high-copy-number ColE1/pMB1/pBR322/pUC origin of replication
   6000..6860    -  CDS            AmpR: β-lactamase; bla; confers resistance to ampicillin, carbenicillin, and related antibiotics
   6861..6965    -  promoter       AmpR promoter: bla
