[The description below was written by a language model from this plasmid's Addgene catalogue record and pLannotate feature annotations shown in this document.]
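Description:
pcDNA3-HA-RIPK3 K89R is a mammalian expression plasmid of about 7 kb, built on a pcDNA3-HA backbone, for overexpressing human RIPK3 (receptor-interacting serine/threonine kinase 3, also called RIP3) carrying a lysine-to-arginine substitution at residue 89. It is maintained in E. coli through a high-copy ColE1/pUC-type origin and selected with ampicillin via the β-lactamase gene and its own promoter. An f1 origin is also present, which in principle permits single-stranded DNA production.

The RIPK3 coding sequence lies downstream of the human cytomegalovirus immediate-early enhancer and promoter and is followed by the bovine growth hormone polyadenylation signal, giving strong constitutive expression after transfection. According to the catalogue entry, an HA epitope supplied by the backbone is fused to the N terminus for detection or immunoprecipitation. The tag is not annotated separately in the feature table, though there is unannotated sequence between the T7 promoter and the start of the RIPK3 CDS. T7 and SP6 promoters flank the insert, as is usual for pcDNA3. A second cassette, made up of the SV40 early promoter, the neomycin phosphotransferase gene and the SV40 poly(A) signal, allows G418 selection of stable mammalian transfectants. The short HIV-1 LTR, ble, lacI and lac promoter/operator annotations are small fragments or backbone remnants, not functional modules.

The cloning sites used are not recorded. The associated publication concerns CHIP-mediated ubiquitylation and lysosome-dependent degradation of RIPK3 in the control of necroptosis. This suggests that the K89R variant serves to test one candidate lysine, although the record itself gives the purpose only as overexpression in mammalian cells.
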