Addgene plasmid #78808: pcDNA3-HA-RIPK3 K89R
Purpose: To overexpress -RIPK3 K89R in Mammalian Cells
Depositing lab: Jaewhan Song. Depositing organization: Yonsei University. Publication: CHIP controls necroptosis through ubiquitylation- and lysosome-dependent degradation of RIPK3. Seo J, Lee EW, Sung H, Seong D, Dondelinger Y, Shin J, Jeong M, Lee HK, Kim JH, Han SY, Lee C, Seong JK, Vandenabeele P, Song J. Nat Cell Biol. 2016 Mar;18(3):291-302. doi: 10.1038/ncb3314. Epub 2016 Feb 22. PubMed 26900751.
Backbone
  Vector backbone: pcDNA3-HA
  Vector type: Mammalian Expression
Growth in bacteria
  Bacterial resistance: Ampicillin, 100 μg/mL
  Growth temperature: 37°C
  Growth strain: DH5alpha
  Copy number: High Copy
Gene/Insert
  Gene/Insert name: RIPK3
  Species: H. sapiens (human)
  Mutation: K89R
  Entrez Gene: RIPK3 (a.k.a. RIP3)
  Promoter: CMV
  Tag / fusion protein: HA (N terminal on backbone)
  Cloning method: Restriction Enzyme; 5′ cloning site unknown (unknown if destroyed); 3′ cloning site unknown (unknown if destroyed)
  Sequencing primers: 5′ CMV-F; 3′ BGHrev
Terms and licenses: Academic/Nonprofit Terms; Industry Terms: Not Available to Industry
How to cite: pcDNA3-HA-RIPK3 K89R was a gift from Jaewhan Song (Addgene plasmid # 78808 ; http://n2t.net/addgene:78808 ; RRID:Addgene_78808)
