>Addgene plasmid #78808 | pcDNA3-HA-RIPK3 K89R | addgene partial sequence | sequence record 149230 | CMV-F 5'-CGCAAATGGGCGGTAGGCGTG-3'
CAGAGCTCTCTGGCTAACTAGAGAACCCACTGCTTACTGGCTTATCGAAATTAATACGACTCACTATAGG
GAGACCCAAGCTTGGTACCATGGCCTCCTACCCTTATGATGTGCCAGATTATGCCTCTCCCGAATTCTGC
AGATATCCATCACACTGGCGGCCGCTCGAGATGTCGTGCGTCAAGTTATGGCCCAGCGGTGCCCCCGCCC
CCTTGGTGTCCATCGAGGAACTGGAGAACCAGGAGCTCGTCGGCAAAGGCGGGTTCGGCACAGTGTTCCG
GGCGCAACATAGGAAGTGGGGCTACGATGTGGCGGTCAAGATCGTAAACTCGAAGGCGATATCCAGGGAG
GTCAAGGCCATGGCAAGTCTGGATAACGAATTCGTGCTGCGCCTAGAAGGGGTTATCGAGAAGGTGAACT
GGGACCAAGATCCCCGGCCGGCTCTGGTGACTAAATTCATGGAGAACGGCTCCTTGTCGGGGCTGCTGCA
GTCCCAGTGCCCTCGGCCCTGGCCGCTCCTTTGCCGCCTGCTGAAAGAAGTGGTGCTTGGGATGTTTTAC
CTGCACGACCAGAACCCGGTGCTCCTGCACCGGGACCTCAAGCCATCCAACGTCCTGCTGGACCCAGAGC
TGCACGTCAAGCTGGCAGATTTTGGCCTGTCCACATTTCAGGGAGGCTCACAGTCAGGGACAGGGTCCGG
GGAGCCAGGGGGCACCCTGGGCTACTTGGCCCCAGAACTGTTTGTTAACGTAAACCGGAAGGCCTCCACA
GCCAGTGACGTCTACAGCTTCGGGATCCTAATGTGGGCAGTGCTTGCTGGAAGAGAAGTTGAGTTGCCAA
CCGAACCATCACTCGTGTACGAAGCAGTGTGCAACAGGCAGAACCGGCCTTCATTGGCTGA
