>Addgene plasmid #78808 | pcDNA3-HA-RIPK3 K89R | addgene partial sequence | sequence record 149231 | BGH-rev 5'-TAGAAGGCACAGTCGAGG-3'
CTATAGAATAGGGCCCTTATTTCCCGCTATGATTATACCAACCCTGTGGCCTGCTCCAGGCTTCAGGATC
TTTAGGGCCTTCTTGCGAACCTACTGGTGGGGGGTGCTGCAAGCCCCTCCCCTTGCCCGAAGGTGCCAAG
CCCCATGTGGGCAAGGCAGTTGTCTGTTGCATAGTCAAGTAGTTGTTGTCTCCAACTTGCACCCCAGAGC
AGTTGTATATGTTAACGAGCGGTCGCCCTGTTACTGGATTTGGCTCCGGGGTCCTGCAGGACCAGTTCAT
GCCTTGTCTCTCAGCCCCCTGATTCCCTCGGGGTCCAGGACTTGGTGTTCCAGTTGAGGTAGGGCTGGGC
ATCTGGTTTCTGAAAGTTGAGGTCTCTGGAGTCTGGGGAGGTTGGGCCATCGAATCTGAAGATGTGCCTG
CTGTCCAGGCTTGTGGAACCTGCTCCTCTTGTGCCCTGCTCCTCTTGGTAAGGCTCGGGCATTTTTTAGG
AACAGAGCTGGGAGGCTCCTCTAGATTCAGTTTGTTTAGCCACTCAGAAACCATGACATCATTACGAGAG
TGCTGGTTTTCTATGGTTCTCCTAAAGCCATCCATTTCTGTCCCTCCTTGGCCTGACTCTGGGATAGAAA
ATCTCCTATTGCTGCTCCTGAGCTGAGACAGGAAATCCTTTACCGTGGAGACAGCAGCATTCATATTGTT
CTCCACCATCTGGAAGACTTCATCAGTTTTTGGTAGGCATTCCTGGAAGGAGGGTCTGTCC
